Addgene plasmid #136212: pCDNA4.TO-ORF52-2xCSTREP
Purpose: Expresses C-terminally strep tagged Kaposi's Sarcoma Associated Herpesvirus (KSHV) ORF52
Depositing lab: Britt Glaunsinger. Depositing organization: University of California, Berkeley. Publication: Global mapping of herpesvirus-host protein complexes reveals a transcription strategy for late genes. Davis ZH, Verschueren E, Jang GM, Kleffman K, Johnson JR, Park J, Von Dollen J, Maher MC, Johnson T, Newton W, Jager S, Shales M, Horner J, Hernandez RD, Krogan NJ, Glaunsinger BA. Mol Cell. 2015 Jan 22;57(2):349-60. doi: 10.1016/j.molcel.2014.11.026. Epub 2014 Dec 24. PubMed 25544563.
Backbone
  Vector backbone: pCDNA4.TO
  Backbone manufacturer: Invitrogen
  Vector type: Mammalian Expression
  Selectable markers: Zeocin
Growth in bacteria
  Bacterial resistance: Ampicillin, 100 μg/mL
  Growth temperature: 37°C
  Growth strain: DH5alpha
  Copy number: High Copy
Gene/Insert
  Gene/Insert name: ORF52
  Species: Kaposi's sarcoma-associated herpesvirus (KSHV)
  Promoter: CMV
  Cloning method: Restriction Enzyme; 5′ cloning site Unknown (unknown if destroyed)
  Sequencing primers: 5′ CGCAAATGGGCGGTAGGCGTG; 3′ TAGAAGGCACAGTCGAGGCT
Resource information
  A portion of this plasmid was derived from a plasmid made by: cDNA of reactivated TREx BCBL-1-RTA cells
Terms and licenses: Academic/Nonprofit Terms; Industry Terms: Not Available to Industry
How to cite: pCDNA4.TO-ORF52-2xCSTREP was a gift from Britt Glaunsinger (Addgene plasmid # 136212 ; http://n2t.net/addgene:136212 ; RRID:Addgene_136212)
