[The description below was written by a language model from this plasmid's Addgene catalogue record and pLannotate feature annotations shown in this document.]
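Description:
pCDNA4.TO-ORF52-2xCSTREP is a mammalian expression plasmid built on the Invitrogen pCDNA4.TO backbone that produces ORF52 of Kaposi's sarcoma-associated herpesvirus (KSHV) with a C-terminal Strep tag; the name indicates a tandem (2x) tag. The sequenced record is 5,540 nt. It is maintained in E. coli as a high-copy plasmid through a ColE1/pUC-type origin and selected with ampicillin via the β-lactamase gene. An f1 origin is also present. For selection in mammalian cells, an SV40 early promoter drives the Sh ble gene, which confers Zeocin resistance, followed by an SV40 polyadenylation signal. An upstream EM7 bacterial promoter allows the same marker to be expressed in bacteria.

The expression cassette consists of the human CMV immediate-early enhancer and promoter followed by two short tet operator matches, which the annotation software labels as fragments of PLtetO-1 and TRE3GV. This arrangement is the tetracycline-regulated CMV/TetO2 design: transcription is constitutive in ordinary cells, but is repressed in cells expressing the Tet repressor and induced by tetracycline or doxycycline. Downstream lie the ORF52 coding sequence and a bovine growth hormone polyadenylation signal. The Strep tag itself is not annotated in the feature table, though an unannotated gap between the ORF52 match and the poly(A) signal is where it would be expected. The ORF52 sequence was derived from cDNA of reactivated TREx BCBL-1-RTA cells. The annotation describes the protein as an inhibitor of host innate immune sensing that targets cGAS activity. The Strep tag suits affinity purification of ORF52 and its binding partners, consistent with the associated study mapping herpesvirus-host protein complexes.
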