Features (pLannotate 1.2.2; 22 found; start..end, strand, type, name):
     28..80      -  misc_feature   bom (fragment): basis of mobility region from pBR322
    235..614     +  enhancer       CMV enhancer: human cytomegalovirus immediate early enhancer
    615..818     +  promoter       CMV promoter: human cytomegalovirus (CMV) immediate early promoter
    820..839     +  promoter       PLtetO-1 promoter (fragment): modified phage lambda PL promoter with tet operator sites (Lutz and Bujard, 1997)
    841..860     +  promoter       PLtetO-1 promoter (fragment): modified phage lambda PL promoter with tet operator sites (Lutz and Bujard, 1997)
    868..901     +  promoter       TRE3GV promoter (fragment): 3rd-generation Tet-responsive promoter that can be activated by binding of Tet-On® 3G, optimized for retroviral and lentiviral vectors
   1025..1417    +  CDS            ORF52: ORF52_HHV8P - Experimental evidence at protein level: Swiss-Prot protein existence level 1. Plays a role in the inhibition of host innate immune system by targeting the CGAS enzymatic activity which is the principal cytosolic DNA sensor that detects invading viral DNA (PubMed:26320998). Targets also the HDP-RNP complex composed of DNA-PK subunits and paraspeckle proteins. This complex is a key nuclear regulator of DNA- mediated activation of innate immune response through the cGAS-STING pathway (PubMed:28712728). From Human herpesvirus 8 type P (isolate GK18) (HHV-8) (Kaposi's sarcoma-associat
   1554..1778    +  polyA_signal   bGH poly(A) signal: bovine growth hormone polyadenylation signal
   1782..1803    +  promoter       SV40 promoter (fragment): SV40 enhancer and early promoter
   1824..2252    +  rep_origin     f1 ori (sequence partly withheld): f1 bacteriophage origin of replication; arrow indicates direction of (+) strand synthesis
   2266..2595    +  promoter       SV40 promoter: SV40 enhancer and early promoter
   2643..2690    +  promoter       EM7 promoter: synthetic bacterial promoter&nbsp
   2709..3083    +  CDS            BleoR: antibiotic-binding protein; Sh ble from Streptoalloteichus hindustanus; confers resistance to bleomycin, phleomycin, and Zeocin™
   3093..3218    +  CDS            ble (fragment): BLE_KLEPN - Experimental evidence at protein level: Swiss-Prot protein existence level 1. Binding protein with a strong affinity to the bleomycin family of antibiotics. Binds to CL990; an antimitotic-antibiotic compound. From Klebsiella pneumoniae.
   3213..3334    +  polyA_signal   SV40 poly(A) signal: SV40 polyadenylation signal
   3407..3423    -  protein_bind   lac operator: The lac repressor binds to the lac operator to inhibit transcription in E. coli. This inhibition can be relieved by adding lactose or isopropyl-β-D-thiogalactopyranoside (IPTG). lac repressor encoded by lacI
   3431..3461    -  promoter       lac promoter: promoter for the E. coli lac operon
   3476..3497    -  protein_bind   CAP binding site: CAP binding activates transcription in the presence of cAMP. E. coli catabolite activator protein
   3510..3602    -  CDS            lacI (fragment): lac repressor; lacI; The lac repressor binds to the lac operator to inhibit transcription in E. coli. This inhibition can be relieved by adding lactose or isopropyl-β-D-thiogalactopyranoside (IPTG).
   3785..4373    -  rep_origin     ori: high-copy-number ColE1/pMB1/pBR322/pUC origin of replication
   4544..5404    -  CDS            AmpR: β-lactamase; bla; confers resistance to ampicillin, carbenicillin, and related antibiotics
   5405..5509    -  promoter       AmpR promoter: bla
>Addgene plasmid #136212 | pCDNA4.TO-ORF52-2xCSTREP | addgene full sequence | sequence record 267583 | Addgene NGS Result
GACGGATCGGGAGATCTCCCGATCCCCTATGGTGCACTCTCAGTACAATCTGCTCTGATGCCGCATAGTT
AAGCCAGTATCTGCTCCCTGCTTGTGTGTTGGAGGTCGCTGAGTAGTGCGCGAGCAAAATTTAAGCTACA
ACAAGGCAAGGCTTGACCGACAATTGCATGAAGAATCTGCTTAGGGTTAGGCGTTTTGCGCTGCTTCGCG
ATGTACGGGCCAGATATACGCGTTGACATTGATTATTGACTAGTTATTAATAGTAATCAATTACGGGGTC
ATTAGTTCATAGCCCATATATGGAGTTCCGCGTTACATAACTTACGGTAAATGGCCCGCCTGGCTGACCG
CCCAACGACCCCCGCCCATTGACGTCAATAATGACGTATGTTCCCATAGTAACGCCAATAGGGACTTTCC
ATTGACGTCAATGGGTGGAGTATTTACGGTAAACTGCCCACTTGGCAGTACATCAAGTGTATCATATGCC
AAGTACGCCCCCTATTGACGTCAATGACGGTAAATGGCCCGCCTGGCATTATGCCCAGTACATGACCTTA
TGGGACTTTCCTACTTGGCAGTACATCTACGTATTAGTCATCGCTATTACCATGGTGATGCGGTTTTGGC
AGTACATCAATGGGCGTGGATAGCGGTTTGACTCACGGGGATTTCCAAGTCTCCACCCCATTGACGTCAA
TGGGAGTTTGTTTTGGCACCAAAATCAACGGGACTTTCCAAAATGTCGTAACAACTCCGCCCCATTGACG
CAAATGGGCGGTAGGCGTGTACGGTGGGAGGTCTATATAAGCAGAGCTCTCCCTATCAGTGATAGAGATC
TCCCTATCAGTGATAGAGATCGTCGACGAGCTCGTTTAGTGAACCGTCAGATCGCCTGGAGACGCCATCC
ACGCTGTTTTGACCTCCATAGAAGACACCGGGACCGATCCAGCCTCCGGACTCTAGCGTTTAAACTTAAG
CTTGGTACCGAGCTCGGATCCACTAGTCCAGTGTGGTGGAATTCATGGCCGCGCCCAGGGGCAGACCCAA
AAAGGACCTTACGATGGAAGACCTAACCGCAAAGATAAGCCAATTGACTGTGGAGAATCGGGAGCTTCGG
AAAGCACTGGGATCCACTGCCGATCCGAGAGATCGGCCTCTGACGGCCACCGAGAAGGAAGCGCAGCTTA
CCGCTACTGTGGGTGCACTGAGTGCGGCGGCCGCTAAGAAAATCGAAGCCAGGGTCAGGACAATATTCAG
CAAGGTTGTAACACAAAAGCAAGTGGACGATGCCCTGAAGGGACTTTCGCTTAGAATCGACGTCTGCATG
TCAGACGGGGGCACCGCTAAACCGCCTCCTGGTGCCAATAACAGGCGACGAAGAGGAGCCTCGACAACAC
GGGCGGGGGTTGATGACGGACTCGAGGGAGGCGGTGGATGGAGCCACCCCCAGTTCGAGAAGGGCGGCGG
CAGCGGCGGCGGCAGCGGCGGCGGCAGCTGGAGCCACCCCCAGTTCGAGAAGGGGCCCGTTTAAACCCGC
TGATCAGCCTCGACTGTGCCTTCTAGTTGCCAGCCATCTGTTGTTTGCCCCTCCCCCGTGCCTTCCTTGA
CCCTGGAAGGTGCCACTCCCACTGTCCTTTCCTAATAAAATGAGGAAATTGCATCGCATTGTCTGAGTAG
GTGTCATTCTATTCTGGGGGGTGGGGTGGGGCAGGACAGCAAGGGGGAGGATTGGGAAGACAATAGCAGG
CATGCTGGGGATGCGGTGGGCTCTATGGCTTCTGAGGCGGAAAGAACCAGCTGGGGCTCTAGGGGGTATC
CCC
[124 nt withheld, positions 1824-1947]
C
[91 nt withheld, positions 1949-2039]
A
[49 nt withheld, positions 2041-2089]
CCTTTGACGTTGGAGTCCACGTTCTTT
[37 nt withheld, positions 2117-2153]
ACCCTATCTCGGTCTATTCTTTTGATTTATAAGGGATTTTGCCGATTTCGGCCTATTGGTTAAAAAATGA
GCTGATTTAACAAAAATTTAACGCGAATTAATTCTGTGGAATGTGTGTCAGTTAGGGTGTGGAAAGTCCC
CAGGCTCCCCAGCAGGCAGAAGTATGCAAAGCATGCATCTCAATTAGTCAGCAACCAGGTGTGGAAAGTC
CCCAGGCTCCCCAGCAGGCAGAAGTATGCAAAGCATGCATCTCAATTAGTCAGCAACCATAGTCCCGCCC
CTAACTCCGCCCATCCCGCCCCTAACTCCGCCCAGTTCCGCCCATTCTCCGCCCCATGGCTGACTAATTT
TTTTTATTTATGCAGAGGCCGAGGCCGCCTCTGCCTCTGAGCTATTCCAGAAGTAGTGAGGAGGCTTTTT
TGGAGGCCTAGGCTTTTGCAAAAAGCTCCCGGGAGCTTGTATATCCATTTTCGGATCTGATCAGCACGTG
TTGACAATTAATCATCGGCATAGTATATCGGCATAGTATAATACGACAAGGTGAGGAACTAAACCATGGC
CAAGTTGACCAGTGCCGTTCCGGTGCTCACCGCGCGCGACGTCGCCGGAGCGGTCGAGTTCTGGACCGAC
CGGCTCGGGTTCTCCCGGGACTTCGTGGAGGACGACTTCGCCGGTGTGGTCCGGGACGACGTGACCCTGT
TCATCAGCGCGGTCCAGGACCAGGTGGTGCCGGACAACACCCTGGCCTGGGTGTGGGTGCGCGGCCTGGA
CGAGCTGTACGCCGAGTGGTCGGAGGTCGTGTCCACGAACTTCCGGGACGCCTCCGGGCCGGCCATGACC
GAGATCGGCGAGCAGCCGTGGGGGCGGGAGTTCGCCCTGCGCGACCCGGCCGGCAACTGCGTGCACTTCG
TGGCCGAGGAGCAGGACTGACACGTGCTACGAGATTTCGATTCCACCGCCGCCTTCTATGAAAGGTTGGG
CTTCGGAATCGTTTTCCGGGACGCCGGCTGGATGATCCTCCAGCGCGGGGATCTCATGCTGGAGTTCTTC
GCCCACCCCAACTTGTTTATTGCAGCTTATAATGGTTACAAATAAAGCAATAGCATCACAAATTTCACAA
ATAAAGCATTTTTTTCACTGCATTCTAGTTGTGGTTTGTCCAAACTCATCAATGTATCTTATCATGTCTG
TATACCGTCGACCTCTAGCTAGAGCTTGGCGTAATCATGGTCATAGCTGTTTCCTGTGTGAAATTGTTAT
CCGCTCACAATTCCACACAACATACGAGCCGGAAGCATAAAGTGTAAAGCCTGGGGTGCCTAATGAGTGA
GCTAACTCACATTAATTGCGTTGCGCTCACTGCCCGCTTTCCAGTCGGGAAACCTGTCGTGCCAGCTGCA
TTAATGAATCGGCCAACGCGCGGGGAGAGGCGGTTTGCGTATTGGGCGCTCTTCCGCTTCCTCGCTCACT
GACTCGCTGCGCTCGGTCGTTCGGCTGCGGCGAGCGGTATCAGCTCACTCAAAGGCGGTAATACGGTTAT
CCACAGAATCAGGGGATAACGCAGGAAAGAACATGTGAGCAAAAGGCCAGCAAAAGGCCAGGAACCGTAA
AAAGGCCGCGTTGCTGGCGTTTTTCCATAGGCTCCGCCCCCCTGACGAGCATCACAAAAATCGACGCTCA
AGTCAGAGGTGGCGAAACCCGACAGGACTATAAAGATACCAGGCGTTTCCCCCTGGAAGCTCCCTCGTGC
GCTCTCCTGTTCCGACCCTGCCGCTTACCGGATACCTGTCCGCCTTTCTCCCTTCGGGAAGCGTGGCGCT
TTCTCATAGCTCACGCTGTAGGTATCTCAGTTCGGTGTAGGTCGTTCGCTCCAAGCTGGGCTGTGTGCAC
GAACCCCCCGTTCAGCCCGACCGCTGCGCCTTATCCGGTAACTATCGTCTTGAGTCCAACCCGGTAAGAC
ACGACTTATCGCCACTGGCAGCAGCCACTGGTAACAGGATTAGCAGAGCGAGGTATGTAGGCGGTGCTAC
AGAGTTCTTGAAGTGGTGGCCTAACTACGGCTACACTAGAAGAACAGTATTTGGTATCTGCGCTCTGCTG
AAGCCAGTTACCTTCGGAAAAAGAGTTGGTAGCTCTTGATCCGGCAAACAAACCACCGCTGGTAGCGGTG
GTTTTTTTGTTTGCAAGCAGCAGATTACGCGCAGAAAAAAAGGATCTCAAGAAGATCCTTTGATCTTTTC
TACGGGGTCTGACGCTCAGTGGAACGAAAACTCACGTTAAGGGATTTTGGTCATGAGATTATCAAAAAGG
ATCTTCACCTAGATCCTTTTAAATTAAAAATGAAGTTTTAAATCAATCTAAAGTATATATGAGTAAACTT
GGTCTGACAGTTACCAATGCTTAATCAGTGAGGCACCTATCTCAGCGATCTGTCTATTTCGTTCATCCAT
AGTTGCCTGACTCCCCGTCGTGTAGATAACTACGATACGGGAGGGCTTACCATCTGGCCCCAGTGCTGCA
ATGATACCGCGAGACCCACGCTCACCGGCTCCAGATTTATCAGCAATAAACCAGCCAGCCGGAAGGGCCG
AGCGCAGAAGTGGTCCTGCAACTTTATCCGCCTCCATCCAGTCTATTAATTGTTGCCGGGAAGCTAGAGT
AAGTAGTTCGCCAGTTAATAGTTTGCGCAACGTTGTTGCCATTGCTACAGGCATCGTGGTGTCACGCTCG
TCGTTTGGTATGGCTTCATTCAGCTCCGGTTCCCAACGATCAAGGCGAGTTACATGATCCCCCATGTTGT
GCAAAAAAGCGGTTAGCTCCTTCGGTCCTCCGATCGTTGTCAGAAGTAAGTTGGCCGCAGTGTTATCACT
CATGGTTATGGCAGCACTGCATAATTCTCTTACTGTCATGCCATCCGTAAGATGCTTTTCTGTGACTGGT
GAGTACTCAACCAAGTCATTCTGAGAATAGTGTATGCGGCGACCGAGTTGCTCTTGCCCGGCGTCAATAC
GGGATAATACCGCGCCACATAGCAGAACTTTAAAAGTGCTCATCATTGGAAAACGTTCTTCGGGGCGAAA
ACTCTCAAGGATCTTACCGCTGTTGAGATCCAGTTCGATGTAACCCACTCGTGCACCCAACTGATCTTCA
GCATCTTTTACTTTCACCAGCGTTTCTGGGTGAGCAAAAACAGGAAGGCAAAATGCCGCAAAAAAGGGAA
TAAGGGCGACACGGAAATGTTGAATACTCATACTCTTCCTTTTTCAATATTATTGAAGCATTTATCAGGG
TTATTGTCTCATGAGCGGATACATATTTGAATGTATTTAGAAAAATAAACAAATAGGGGTTCCGCGCACA
TTTCCCCGAAAAGTGCCACCTGACGTC
